Addgene plasmid #41068: pCMV-HA.Tetherin
Depositing lab: Paul Spearman. Depositing organization: Emory University. Publication: CAML does not modulate tetherin-mediated restriction of HIV-1 particle release. Ali MS, Hammonds J, Ding L, Spearman P. PLoS One. 2010 Feb 2;5(2):e9005. 10.1371/journal.pone.0009005 PubMed 20126395.
Backbone
  Vector backbone: pCMV-HA
  Backbone manufacturer: Clontech
  Backbone size w/o insert (bp): 3800
  Total vector size (bp): 4350
  Vector type: Mammalian Expression
Growth in bacteria
  Bacterial resistance: Ampicillin, 100 μg/mL
  Growth temperature: 37°C
  Growth strain: DH5alpha
  Copy number: High Copy
Gene/Insert
  Gene/Insert name: Tetherin (alt names: BST-2; bone marrow stromal cell antigen 2; CD317)
  Species: H. sapiens (human)
  Insert size (bp): 550
  GenBank ID: NM_004335.2 NP_004326.1
  Entrez Gene: BST2 (a.k.a. CD317, HM1.24, TETHERIN)
  Promoter: CMV
  Tag / fusion protein: HA (N terminal on backbone)
  Cloning method: Restriction Enzyme; 5′ cloning site SalI (not destroyed); 3′ cloning site XhoI (not destroyed)
  Sequencing primers: 5′ CMV-F, LNCX; 3′ SV40pA-R
Resource information
  A portion of this plasmid was derived from a plasmid made by: Plasmid pCR2.1/tetherin (template for Tetherin gene) provided by Paul Bieniasz.
Terms and licenses: Academic/Nonprofit Terms; Industry Terms: Not Available to Industry
Depositor comments: This plasmid was generated by PCR cloning of the tetherin cDNA into backbone plasmid pCMV-HA (Clontech). The tetherin gene was amplified from a source provided by Paul Bieniasz (pCR2.1/tetherin) using the following primers: 1) SalTetherin-f (ACGCGTCGACCATGGCATCTACTTCGTATGAC) 2) XhoTetherin-r (CCGCTCGAGTCACTGCAGCAGAGCGCTGAG) The 550 bp fragment was amplified, digested, and cloned into pCMV-HA using SalI and XhoI sites. The sequence was verified by sequencing throughout the amplified fragement, and shown to express HA-tetherin protein by Western blot.
How to cite: pCMV-HA.Tetherin was a gift from Paul Spearman (Addgene plasmid # 41068 ; http://n2t.net/addgene:41068 ; RRID:Addgene_41068)
