[The description below was written by a language model from this plasmid's Addgene catalogue record.]
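Description:
pCMV-HA.Tetherin is a mammalian expression plasmid of about 4.35 kb, built on the commercial pCMV-HA backbone (about 3.8 kb), for expressing human tetherin with an N-terminal HA epitope tag. It is maintained in E. coli as a high-copy plasmid under ampicillin selection. The record lists no mammalian selection marker, which fits a construct intended mainly for transient transfection. No feature table is provided, so the origin of replication and other backbone elements are not itemised. The listing of an SV40 polyA reverse sequencing primer implies an SV40 polyadenylation signal downstream of the cloning site.

The insert is an approximately 550 bp cDNA encoding human tetherin, also known as BST-2, CD317 or HM1.24. It was PCR-amplified from an existing cloned tetherin template and ligated between the SalI and XhoI sites of the backbone, both of which remain intact. Transcription is driven by the CMV immediate-early promoter, a strong constitutive promoter in most mammalian cell lines. The HA tag is supplied by the backbone upstream of the cloning site, so the protein is made as HA-tetherin and can be detected or immunoprecipitated with anti-HA antibodies. The depositor reports that the amplified region was verified by sequencing and that HA-tetherin expression was confirmed by Western blot.

Tetherin is an interferon-inducible membrane protein that restricts the release of enveloped viruses by holding budding particles at the cell surface. The associated publication examined tetherin-mediated restriction of HIV-1 particle release, so the plasmid is suited to supplying tagged tetherin in transfected cells for virus release, localisation and protein interaction studies.
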