>Addgene plasmid #41068 | pCMV-HA.Tetherin | addgene partial sequence | sequence record 55184 | SV40pA-R 5'-GAAATTTGTGATGCTATTGC-3'
AACAAGTTAACAACAACAATTGCATTCATTTTATGTTTCAGGTTCAGGGGGAGGTGTGGGAGGTTTTTTC
GGATCCTCTAGAGTCGATCTGCAGGCATGCTAGCTTGGCGTAATCATGGTCATAGCTGTTTCCTGTGTGA
AATTGTTATCCGCTCACAATTCCACACAACATACGAGCCGGAAGCATAAAGTGTAAAGCCTGGGGTGCCT
AATGAGTGAGCTAACTCACATTAATTGCGTTGCGCTCACTGCCCGCTTTCCAGTCGGGAAACCTGTCGTG
CCAGCTGCATTAATGAATCGGCCAACGCGCGGGGAGAGGCGGTTTGCGTATTGGGCGCTCTTCCGCTTCC
TCGCTCACTGACTCGCTGCGCTCGGTCGTTCGGCTGCGGCGAGCGGTATCAGCTCACTCAAAGGCGGTAA
TACGGTTATCCACAGAATCAGGGGATAACGCAGGAAAGAACATGTGAGCAAAAGGCCAGCAAAAGGCCAG
GAACCGTAAAAAGGCCGCGTTGCTGGCGTTTTTCCATAGGCTCCGCCCCCCTGACGAGCATCACAAAAAT
CGACGCTCAAGTCAGAGGTGGCGAAACCCGACAGGACTATAAAGATACCAGGCGTTTCCCCCTGGAAGCT
CCCTCGTGCGCTCTCCTGTTCCGACCCTGCCGCTTACCGGATACCTGTCCGCCTTTCTCCCTTCGGGAAG
CGTGGCGCTTTCTCATAGCTCACGCTGTAGGTATCTCAGTTCGGTGTAGGTCGTTCGCTCCAAGCTGGGC
TGTGTGCACGAACCCCC
