>Addgene plasmid #41068 | pCMV-HA.Tetherin | addgene partial sequence | sequence record 55438 | EBV_rev
CGCGGCCGCGGTACCTCGAGTCACTGCAGCAGAGCGCTGAGGCCCAGCAGCACAATCAGCAGCTGGGGCG
CCGCAGCGGAGCTGGAGTCCTGGGAGCTGGGGTAGTACTTCTTGTCCGCGATTCTCACGCTTAAGACCTG
GTTTTCTCTTCTCAGTCGCTCCACCTCTGCAGACGCGTCCTGAAGCTTATGGTTTAATGTAGTGATCTCT
CCCTCAAGCTCCTCCACTTTCTTTTGTCCTTGGGCCTTCTCTGCATCCAGGGAAGCCATTAGGGCCATCA
CAGTGTGGTTGCAGGTGGCGGCCTGGGCCTCCACATCCTGAAAGCCCTTCTGGGCCTCGGTCAGCTCTTG
TTGCAGGAGATGGGTGACATTGCGACACTCCATCACTGCCCGAAGGCCGTCCCGGCAGGCCTCGCTGTTG
GCCTTGATGGTGAAGATAATCAAGGGCACCCCCAGAATCACGATGATCAGGAGCACCAGAATTCCTATCC
CCAGCAGAAGCTTACAGCGCTTATCCCCGTCTTCCATGGGCACTCTGCAATAGTCATACGAAGTAGATGC
CATGGTCGACCGAATTCGGGCCTCCATGGCCATAAGAGCGTAATCTGGAACATCGTATGGGTACATGGTG
GGCCCGCGGGTACAATTCCGCAGCTTTTAGAGCAGAAGTAACACTTCCGTACAGGCCTAGAAGTAAAGGC
AACATCCACTGAGGAGCAGTTCTTTGATTTGCACCACCACCGGATCCGGGACCTGAAATAAAAGACAAAA
AGACTAAACTTACCAGTTAACTTTCTGGTTTTTCAGTTCCTCTAGTACCGGATCCTCTAGAGTCCGGAGG
CTGGATCGGTC
